Addgene plasmid #146560: pEYFP-N1-HsSmg6_817-1238_I
Purpose: Mammalian Expression of HsSmg6_817-1238-siRNAres
Depositing lab: Elisa Izaurralde. Depositing organization: Max Planck Institute for Developmental Biology. Publication: SMG6 interacts with the exon junction complex via two conserved EJC-binding motifs (EBMs) required for nonsense-mediated mRNA decay. Kashima I, Jonas S, Jayachandran U, Buchwald G, Conti E, Lupas AN, Izaurralde E. Genes Dev. 2010 Nov 1. 24(21):2440-50. 10.1101/gad.604610 PubMed 20930030.
Backbone
  Vector backbone: Unknown
  Vector type: Mammalian Expression
Growth in bacteria
  Bacterial resistance: Kanamycin, 50 μg/mL
  Growth temperature: 37°C
  Growth strain: DH5alpha
  Copy number: High Copy
Gene/Insert
  Gene/Insert name: HsSmg6_817-1238-siRNAres
  Species: H. sapiens (human)
  Entrez Gene: SMG6 (a.k.a. C17orf31, EST1A, SMG-6, hSMG5/7a)
  Cloning method: Unknown
Terms and licenses: Academic/Nonprofit Terms; Industry Terms: Not Available to Industry
Depositor comments: Plasmids from this collection were made available to the research community and donated after the lab closed. Please note that the sequence provided by the depositing laboratory may be theoretical/predicted or based on Sanger sequencing results. There may be discrepancies between sequencing results obtained by Addgene and the depositor sequence. If an Addgene verified sequence is not available, please contact before placing your order to request that our lab fully sequence the plasmid.
How to cite: pEYFP-N1-HsSmg6_817-1238_I was a gift from Elisa Izaurralde (Addgene plasmid # 146560 ; http://n2t.net/addgene:146560 ; RRID:Addgene_146560)
