[The description below was written by a language model from this plasmid's Addgene catalogue record and pLannotate feature annotations shown in this document.]
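Description:
pEYFP-N1-HsSmg6_817-1238_I is a 5,948 nt mammalian expression plasmid encoding a fragment of human SMG6 (also called EST1A), residues 817–1238, fused to enhanced YFP. The catalogue lists the backbone as unknown, but the name and the annotated layout are consistent with a pEYFP-N1-type vector. The CMV immediate-early enhancer and promoter drive the SMG6 fragment, followed closely downstream by a mammalian codon-optimised EYFP coding sequence. This arrangement suggests a C-terminal fluorescent tag, although the table does not explicitly confirm the reading frame across the junction. The transcript ends at an SV40 polyadenylation signal. The short "large T antigen" match just upstream of that signal, like the small ble and bGH poly(A) fragments elsewhere, is probably an annotation hit within backbone sequence rather than a functional element.

The plasmid is propagated in E. coli from a high-copy ColE1/pUC-type origin under kanamycin selection. The Tn5 NeoR/KanR gene sits behind both a bacterial bla promoter and the SV40 enhancer/early promoter and ends with an HSV TK poly(A) signal. The same marker can therefore confer G418 resistance in mammalian cells. An f1 origin is also present, which permits single-stranded DNA production.

The insert is designated siRNA-resistant, implying changes that let its mRNA escape an siRNA directed against endogenous SMG6, though the record does not specify these changes. SMG6 is an endonuclease involved in nonsense-mediated mRNA decay, and the associated study examined its interaction with the exon junction complex. The construct is thus suited to expressing and detecting this tagged SMG6 fragment in human cells, including cells depleted of the endogenous protein. The depositor sequence may be theoretical rather than experimentally verified.
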