Features (pLannotate 1.2.2; 14 found; start..end, strand, type, name):
     61..364     +  enhancer       CMV enhancer: human cytomegalovirus immediate early enhancer
    365..568     +  promoter       CMV promoter: human cytomegalovirus (CMV) immediate early promoter
    613..1878    +  CDS            SMG6 (fragment): EST1A_HUMAN - Also known as C17orf31, EST1A, KIAA0732. Experimental evidence at protein level: Swiss-Prot protein existence level 1. Plays a role in nonsense-mediated mRNA decay (PubMed:18974281, PubMed:19060897, PubMed:20930030, PubMed:17053788). Is thought to provide a link to the mRNA degradation machinery as it has endonuclease activity required to initiate NMD, and to serve as an adapter for UPF1 to protein phosphatase 2A (PP2A), thereby triggering UPF1 dephosphorylation (PubMed:18974281, PubMed:19060897, PubMed:20930030, PubMed:17053788). Degrades single-stranded RNA (ssRNA), but not ssD
   1894..2613    +  CDS            EYFP: enhanced YFP mammalian codon-optimized
   2630..2713    +  CDS            large T antigen (fragment): large T antigen from SV40 (simian virus 40)
   2736..2857    +  polyA_signal   SV40 poly(A) signal: SV40 polyadenylation signal
   2891..3319    -  rep_origin     f1 ori (sequence partly withheld): f1 bacteriophage origin of replication; arrow indicates direction of (+) strand synthesis
   3346..3450    +  promoter       AmpR promoter: bla
   3452..3809    +  promoter       SV40 promoter: SV40 enhancer and early promoter
   3844..4638    +  CDS            NeoR/KanR: aminoglycoside phosphotransferase from Tn5; aph(3')-II (or nptII); confers resistance to neomycin, kanamycin, and G418 (Geneticin®)
   4659..4811    +  CDS            ble (fragment): BLE_KLEPN - Experimental evidence at protein level: Swiss-Prot protein existence level 1. Binding protein with a strong affinity to the bleomycin family of antibiotics. Binds to CL990; an antimitotic-antibiotic compound. From Klebsiella pneumoniae.
   4870..4917    +  polyA_signal   HSV TK poly(A) signal: herpes simplex virus thymidine kinase polyadenylation signal (Cole and Stacy, 1985)
   5008..5024    -  polyA_signal   bGH poly(A) signal (fragment): bovine growth hormone polyadenylation signal
   5246..5834    +  rep_origin     ori: high-copy-number ColE1/pMB1/pBR322/pUC origin of replication
>Addgene plasmid #146560 | pEYFP-N1-HsSmg6_817-1238_I | depositor full sequence | sequence record 289006 | Full Sequence
TAGTTATTAATAGTAATCAATTACGGGGTCATTAGTTCATAGCCCATATATGGAGTTCCGCGTTACATAA
CTTACGGTAAATGGCCCGCCTGGCTGACCGCCCAACGACCCCCGCCCATTGACGTCAATAATGACGTATG
TTCCCATAGTAACGCCAATAGGGACTTTCCATTGACGTCAATGGGTGGAGTATTTACGGTAAACTGCCCA
CTTGGCAGTACATCAAGTGTATCATATGCCAAGTACGCCCCCTATTGACGTCAATGACGGTAAATGGCCC
GCCTGGCATTATGCCCAGTACATGACCTTATGGGACTTTCCTACTTGGCAGTACATCTACGTATTAGTCA
TCGCTATTACCATGGTGATGCGGTTTTGGCAGTACATCAATGGGCGTGGATAGCGGTTTGACTCACGGGG
ATTTCCAAGTCTCCACCCCATTGACGTCAATGGGAGTTTGTTTTGGCACCAAAATCAACGGGACTTTCCA
AAATGTCGTAACAACTCCGCCCCATTGACGCAAATGGGCGGTAGGCGTGTACGGTGGGAGGTCTATATAA
GCAGAGCTGGTTTAGTGAACCGTCAGATCCGCTAGCAATTGCGGCCACCATGGCAGAACAGATGGAAAAG
AAGCAACATGAGGAATTTGACCTGAGCCCTGACCAGTGGCGGAAAGGAAAGAAGTCTACTTTCCGGCATG
TTGGAGATGACACCACTCGCCTGGAGATCTGGATTCATCCATCCCATCCACGGTCTTCCCAGGGCACTGA
GTCTGGGAAGGATTCTGAGCAAGAGAATGGGCTGGGCAGCCTGAGTCCCAGTGATCTGAACAAAAGGTTC
ATCCTCAGTTTTCTCCATGCCCATGGGAAGCTGTTTACCCGGATTGGGATGGAGACATTCCCTGCAGTGG
CTGAGAAGGTCCTCAAGGAGTTCCAGGTGTTACTGCAGCACAGCCCCTCTCCCATTGGAAGTACCCGCAT
GCTGCAGCTTATGACCATCAATATGTTTGCAGTACACAACTCCCAGCTGAAAGACTGCTTCTCGGAGGAG
TGCCGCTCTGTGATCCAGGAACAAGCCGCAGCTCTGGGCTTGGCCATGTTTTCTCTACTGGTCCGCCGCT
GCACCTGCTTACTTAAGGAGTCCGCCAAAGCTCAGCTGTCCTCTCCTGAGGACCAGGATGACCAAGACGA
CATCAAGGTGTCTTCCTTTGTCCCGGACCTGAAGGAGCTGCTCCCCAGTGTCAAAGTCTGGTCAGATTGG
ATGCTCGGCTACCCGGACACCTGGAATCCTCCTCCCACATCCCTGGATCTGCCCTCGCATGTTGCTGTGG
ATGTATGGTCGACGCTGGCTGATTTCTGTAACATACTGACTGCAGTGAATCAGTCTGAGGTGCCACTGTA
CAAGGACCCGGATGATGACCTCACCCTTCTTATCCTGGAAGAGGATCGGCTTCTCTCGGGCTTTGTCCCC
TTGCTGGCTGCCCCTCAGGACCCCTGCTACGTGGAGAAAACCTCGGATAAGGTTATTGCAGCTGACTGCA
AAAGGGTCACAGTGCTGAAGTATTTTCTGGAAGCCCTTTGTGGACAAGAAGAGCCTCTGCTGGCATTCAA
GGGTGGAAAGTATGTGTCAGTGGCACCCGTCCCAGACACCATGGGAAAGGAAATGGGAAGCCAAGAGGGA
ACACGACTGGAAGATGAGGAGGAGGATGTGGTGATTGAAGACTTTGAGGAAGATTCAGAGGCTGAAGGCA
GCGGAGGCGAGGATGACATCAGGGAGCTTCGGGCCAAGAAGCTGGCTCTGGCCAGGAAGATAGCTGAGCA
GCAGCGTCGCCAGGAAAAGATCCAGGCTGTCCTGGAGGACCACAGTCAGATGAGGCAGCCACCGGTCGCC
ACCATGGTGAGCAAGGGCGAGGAGCTGTTCACCGGGGTGGTGCCCATCCTGGTCGAGCTGGACGGCGACG
TAAACGGCCACAAGTTCAGCGTGTCCGGCGAGGGCGAGGGCGATGCCACCTACGGCAAGCTGACCCTGAA
GTTCATCTGCACCACCGGCAAGCTGCCCGTGCCCTGGCCCACCCTCGTGACCACCTTCGGCTACGGCCTG
CAGTGCTTCGCCCGCTACCCCGACCACATGAAGCAGCACGACTTCTTCAAGTCCGCCATGCCCGAAGGCT
ACGTCCAGGAGCGCACCATCTTCTTCAAGGACGACGGCAACTACAAGACCCGCGCCGAGGTGAAGTTCGA
GGGCGACACCCTGGTGAACCGCATCGAGCTGAAGGGCATCGACTTCAAGGAGGACGGCAACATCCTGGGG
CACAAGCTGGAGTACAACTACAACAGCCACAACGTCTATATCATGGCCGACAAGCAGAAGAACGGCATCA
AGGTGAACTTCAAGATCCGCCACAACATCGAGGACGGCAGCGTGCAGCTCGCCGACCACTACCAGCAGAA
CACCCCCATCGGCGACGGCCCCGTGCTGCTGCCCGACAACCACTACCTGAGCTACCAGTCCGCCCTGAGC
AAAGACCCCAACGAGAAGCGCGATCACATGGTCCTGCTGGAGTTCGTGACCGCCGCCGGGATCACTCTCG
GCATGGACGAGCTGTACAAGTAAAGCGGCCGCGACTCTAGATCATAATCAGCCATACCACATTTGTAGAG
GTTTTACTTGCTTTAAAAAACCTCCCACACCTCCCCCTGAACCTGAAACATAAAATGAATGCAATTGTTG
TTGTTAACTTGTTTATTGCAGCTTATAATGGTTACAAATAAAGCAATAGCATCACAAATTTCACAAATAA
AGCATTTTTTTCACTGCATTCTAGTTGTGGTTTGTCCAAACTCATCAATGTATCTTAAGGCGTAAATTGT
AAGCGTTAATATTTTGTTAAAATTCGCGTTAAATTTTTGTTAAATCAGCTCATTTTTTAACCAATAGGCC
GAAATCGGCAAAATCCCTTATAAATCAAAAGAATAGACCGAGATAGGGT
[37 nt withheld, positions 2990-3026]
AAAGAACGTGGACTCCAACGTCAAAGG
[49 nt withheld, positions 3054-3102]
T
[91 nt withheld, positions 3104-3194]
G
[124 nt withheld, positions 3196-3319]
CAGGTGGCACTTTTCGGGGAAATGTGCGCGGAACCCCTATTTGTTTATTTTTCTAAATACATTCAAATAT
GTATCCGCTCATGAGACAATAACCCTGATAAATGCTTCAATAATATTGAAAAAGGAAGAGTCCTGAGGCG
GAAAGAACCAGCTGTGGAATGTGTGTCAGTTAGGGTGTGGAAAGTCCCCAGGCTCCCCAGCAGGCAGAAG
TATGCAAAGCATGCATCTCAATTAGTCAGCAACCAGGTGTGGAAAGTCCCCAGGCTCCCCAGCAGGCAGA
AGTATGCAAAGCATGCATCTCAATTAGTCAGCAACCATAGTCCCGCCCCTAACTCCGCCCATCCCGCCCC
TAACTCCGCCCAGTTCCGCCCATTCTCCGCCCCATGGCTGACTAATTTTTTTTATTTATGCAGAGGCCGA
GGCCGCCTCGGCCTCTGAGCTATTCCAGAAGTAGTGAGGAGGCTTTTTTGGAGGCCTAGGCTTTTGCAAA
GATCGATCAAGAGACAGGATGAGGATCGTTTCGCATGATTGAACAAGATGGATTGCACGCAGGTTCTCCG
GCCGCTTGGGTGGAGAGGCTATTCGGCTATGACTGGGCACAACAGACAATCGGCTGCTCTGATGCCGCCG
TGTTCCGGCTGTCAGCGCAGGGGCGCCCGGTTCTTTTTGTCAAGACCGACCTGTCCGGTGCCCTGAATGA
ACTGCAAGACGAGGCAGCGCGGCTATCGTGGCTGGCCACGACGGGCGTTCCTTGCGCAGCTGTGCTCGAC
GTTGTCACTGAAGCGGGAAGGGACTGGCTGCTATTGGGCGAAGTGCCGGGGCAGGATCTCCTGTCATCTC
ACCTTGCTCCTGCCGAGAAAGTATCCATCATGGCTGATGCAATGCGGCGGCTGCATACGCTTGATCCGGC
TACCTGCCCATTCGACCACCAAGCGAAACATCGCATCGAGCGAGCACGTACTCGGATGGAAGCCGGTCTT
GTCGATCAGGATGATCTGGACGAAGAGCATCAGGGGCTCGCGCCAGCCGAACTGTTCGCCAGGCTCAAGG
CGAGCATGCCCGACGGCGAGGATCTCGTCGTGACCCATGGCGATGCCTGCTTGCCGAATATCATGGTGGA
AAATGGCCGCTTTTCTGGATTCATCGACTGTGGCCGGCTGGGTGTGGCGGACCGCTATCAGGACATAGCG
TTGGCTACCCGTGATATTGCTGAAGAGCTTGGCGGCGAATGGGCTGACCGCTTCCTCGTGCTTTACGGTA
TCGCCGCTCCCGATTCGCAGCGCATCGCCTTCTATCGCCTTCTTGACGAGTTCTTCTGAGCGGGACTCTG
GGGTTCGAAATGACCGACCAAGCGACGCCCAACCTGCCATCACGAGATTTCGATTCCACCGCCGCCTTCT
ATGAAAGGTTGGGCTTCGGAATCGTTTTCCGGGACGCCGGCTGGATGATCCTCCAGCGCGGGGATCTCAT
GCTGGAGTTCTTCGCCCACCCTAGGGGGAGGCTAACTGAAACACGGAAGGAGACAATACCGGAAGGAACC
CGCGCTATGACGGCAATAAAAAGACAGAATAAAACGCACGGTGTTGGGTCGTTTGTTCATAAACGCGGGG
TTCGGTCCCAGGGCTGGCACTCTGTCGATACCCCACCGAGACCCCATTGGGGCCAATACGCCCGCGTTTC
TTCCTTTTCCCCACCCCACCCCCCAAGTTCGGGTGAAGGCCCAGGGCTCGCAGCCAACGTCGGGGCGGCA
GGCCCTGCCATAGCCTCAGGTTACTCATATATACTTTAGATTGATTTAAAACTTCATTTTTAATTTAAAA
GGATCTAGGTGAAGATCCTTTTTGATAATCTCATGACCAAAATCCCTTAACGTGAGTTTTCGTTCCACTG
AGCGTCAGACCCCGTAGAAAAGATCAAAGGATCTTCTTGAGATCCTTTTTTTCTGCGCGTAATCTGCTGC
TTGCAAACAAAAAAACCACCGCTACCAGCGGTGGTTTGTTTGCCGGATCAAGAGCTACCAACTCTTTTTC
CGAAGGTAACTGGCTTCAGCAGAGCGCAGATACCAAATACTGTCCTTCTAGTGTAGCCGTAGTTAGGCCA
CCACTTCAAGAACTCTGTAGCACCGCCTACATACCTCGCTCTGCTAATCCTGTTACCAGTGGCTGCTGCC
AGTGGCGATAAGTCGTGTCTTACCGGGTTGGACTCAAGACGATAGTTACCGGATAAGGCGCAGCGGTCGG
GCTGAACGGGGGGTTCGTGCACACAGCCCAGCTTGGAGCGAACGACCTACACCGAACTGAGATACCTACA
GCGTGAGCTATGAGAAAGCGCCACGCTTCCCGAAGGGAGAAAGGCGGACAGGTATCCGGTAAGCGGCAGG
GTCGGAACAGGAGAGCGCACGAGGGAGCTTCCAGGGGGAAACGCCTGGTATCTTTATAGTCCTGTCGGGT
TTCGCCACCTCTGACTTGAGCGTCGATTTTTGTGATGCTCGTCAGGGGGGCGGAGCCTATGGAAAAACGC
CAGCAACGCGGCCTTTTTACGGTTCCTGGCCTTTTGCTGGCCTTTTGCTCACATGTTCTTTCCTGCGTTA
TCCCCTGATTCTGTGGATAACCGTATTACCGCCATGCAT
